>Addgene plasmid #148657 | pnEA-NpM-HsNot6-159-557_AF | depositor full sequence | sequence record 291105 | Full Sequence
TTCTTGAAGACGAAAGGGCCTCGTGATACGCCTATTTTTATAGGTTAATGTCATGATAATAATGGTTTCT
TAGACGTCAGGTGGCACTTTTCGGGGAAATGTGCGCGGAACCCCTATTTGTTTATTTTTCTAAATACATT
CAAATATGTATCCGCTCATGAGACAATAACCCTGATAAATGCTTCAATAATATTGAAAAAGGAAGAGTAT
GAGTATTCAACATTTCCGTGTCGCCCTTATTCCCTTTTTTGCGGCATTTTGCCTTCCTGTTTTTGCTCAC
CCAGAAACGCTGGTGAAAGTAAAAGATGCTGAAGATCAGTTGGGTGCACGAGTGGGTTACATCGAACTGG
ATCTCAACAGCGGTAAGATCCTTGAGAGTTTTCGCCCCGAAGAACGTTTTCCAATGATGAGCACTTTTAA
AGTTCTGCTATGTGGCGCGGTATTATCCCGTGTTGACGCCGGGCAAGAGCAACTCGGTCGCCGCATACAC
TATTCTCAGAATGACTTGGTTGAGTACTCACCAGTCACAGAAAAGCATCTTACGGATGGCATGACAGTAA
GAGAATTATGCAGTGCTGCCATAACCATGAGTGATAACACTGCGGCCAACTTACTTCTGACAACGATCGG
AGGACCGAAGGAGCTAACCGCTTTTTTGCACAACATGGGGGATCATGTAACTCGCCTTGATCGTTGGGAA
CCGGAGCTGAATGAAGCCATACCAAACGACGAGCGTGACACCACGATGCCTGCAGCAATGGCAACAACGT
TGCGCAAACTATTAACTGGCGAACTACTTACTCTAGCTTCCCGGCAACAATTAATAGACTGGATGGAGGC
GGATAAAGTTGCAGGACCACTTCTGCGCTCGGCCCTTCCGGCTGGCTGGTTTATTGCTGATAAATCTGGA
GCCGGTGAGCGTGGGTCTCGCGGTATCATTGCAGCACTGGGGCCAGATGGTAAGCCCTCCCGTATCGTAG
TTATCTACACGACGGGGAGTCAGGCAACTATGGATGAACGAAATAGACAGATCGCTGAGATAGGTGCCTC
ACTGATTAAGCATTGGTAACTGTCAGACCAAGTTTACTCATATATACTTTAGATTGATTTAAAACTTCAT
TTTTAATTTAAAAGGATCTAGGTGAAGATCCTTTTTGATAATCTCATGACCAAAATCCCTTAACGTGAGT
TTTCGTTCCACTGAGCGTCAGACCCCGTAGAAAAGATCAAAGGATCTTCTTGAGATCCTTTTTTTCTGCG
CGTAATCTGCTGCTTGCAAACAAAAAAACCACCGCTACCAGCGGTGGTTTGTTTGCCGGATCAAGAGCTA
CCAACTCTTTTTCCGAAGGTAACTGGCTTCAGCAGAGCGCAGATACCAAATACTGTCCTTCTAGTGTAGC
CGTAGTTAGGCCACCACTTCAAGAACTCTGTAGCACCGCCTACATACCTCGCTCTGCTAATCCTGTTACC
AGTGGCTGCTGCCAGTGGCGATAAGTCGTGTCTTACCGGGTTGGACTCAAGACGATAGTTACCGGATAAG
GCGCAGCGGTCGGGCTGAACGGGGGGTTCGTGCACACAGCCCAGCTTGGAGCGAACGACCTACACCGAAC
TGAGATACCTACAGCGTGAGCTATGAGAAAGCGCCACGCTTCCCGAAGGGAGAAAGGCGGACAGGTATCC
GGTAAGCGGCAGGGTCGGAACAGGAGAGCGCACGAGGGAGCTTCCAGGGGGAAACGCCTGGTATCTTTAT
AGTCCTGTCGGGTTTCGCCACCTCTGACTTGAGCGTCGATTTTTGTGATGCTCGTCAGGGGGGCGGAGCC
TATGGAAAAACGCCAGCAACGCGGCCTTTTTACGGTTCCTGGCCTTTTGCTGGCCTTTTGCTCACATGTT
CTTTCCTGCGTTATCCCCTGATTCTGTGGATAACCGTATTACCGCCTTTGAGTGAGCTGATACCGCTCGC
CGCAGCCGAACGACCGAGCGCAGCGAGTCAGTGAGCGAGGAAGCGGAAGAGCGCCTGATGCGGTATTTTC
TCCTTACGCATCTGTGCGGTATTTCACACCGCATATATGGTGCACTCTCAGTACAATCTGCTCTGATGCC
GCATAGTTAAGCCAGTATACACTCCGCTATCGCTACGTGACTGGGTCATGGCTGCGCCCCGACACCCGCC
AACACCCGCTGACGCGCCCTGACGGGCTTGTCTGCTCCCGGCATCCGCTTACAGACAAGCTGTGACCGTC
TCCGGGAGCTGCATGTGTCAGAGGTTTTCACCGTCATCACCGAAACGCGCGAGGCAGCTGCGGTAAAGCT
CATCAGCGTGGTCGTGAAGCGATTCACAGATGTCTGCCTGTTCATCCGCGTCCAGCTCGTTGAGTTTCTC
CAGAAGCGTTAATGTCTGGCTTCTGATAAAGCGGGCCATGTTAAGGGCGGTTTTTTCCTGTTTGGTCACT
GATGCCTCCGTGTAAGGGGGATTTCTGTTCATGGGGGTAATGATACCGATGAAACGAGAGAGGATGCTCA
CGATACGGGTTACTGATGATGAACATGCCCGGTTACTGGAACGTTGTGAGGGTAAACAACTGGCGGTATG
GATGCGGCGGGACCAGAGAAAAATCACTCAGGGTCAATGCCAGCGCTTCGTTAATACAGATGTAGGTGTT
CCACAGGGTAGCCAGCAGCATCCTGCGATGCAGATCCGGAACATAATGGTGCAGGGCGCTGACTTCCGCG
TTTCCAGACTTTACGAAACACGGAAACCGAAGACCATTCATGTTGTTGCTCAGGTCGCAGACGTTTTGCA
GCAGCAGTCGCTTCACGTTCGCTCGCGTATCGGTGATTCATTCTGCTAACCAGTAAGGCAACCCCGCCAG
CCTAGCCGGGTCCTCAACGACAGGAGCACGATCATGCGCACCCGTGGCCAGGACCCAACGCTGCCCGAGA
TGCGCCGCGTGCGGCTGCTGGAGATGGCGGACGCGATGGATATGTTCTGCCAAGGGTTGGTTTGCGCATT
CACAGTTCTCCGCAAGAATTGATTGGCTCCAATTCTTGGAGTGGTGAATCCGTTAGCGAGGTGCCGCCGG
CTTCCATTCAGGTCGAGGTGGCCCGGCTCCATGCACCGCGACGCAACGCGGGGAGGCAGACAAGGTATAG
GGCGGCGCCTACAATCCATGCCAACCCGTTCCATGTGCTCGCCGAGGCGGCATAAATCGCCGTGACGATC
AGCGGTCCAGTGATCGAAGTTAGGCTGGTAAGAGCCGCGAGCGATCCTTGAAGCTGTCCCTGATGGTCGT
CATCTACCTGCCTGGACAGCATGGCCTGCAACGCGGGCATCCCGATGCCGCCGGAAGCGAGAAGAATCAT
AATGGGGAAGGCCATCCAGCCTCGCGTCGCGAACGCCAGCAAGACGTAGCCCAGCGCGTCGGCCGCCATG
CCGGCGATAATGGCCTGCTTCTCGCCGAAACGTTTGGTGGCGGGACCAGTGACGAAGGCTTGAGCGAGGG
CGTGCAAGATTCCGAATACCGCAAGCGACAGGCCGATCATCGTCGCGCTCCAGCGAAAGCGGTCCTCGCC
GAAAATGACCCAGAGCGCTGCCGGCACCTGTCCTACGAGTTGCATGATAAAGAAGACAGTCATAAGTGCG
GCGACGATAGTCATGCCCCGCGCCCACCGGAAGGAGCTGACTGGGTTGAAGGCTCTCAAGGGCATCGGTC
GAGATCCCGGTGCCTAATGAGTGAGCTAACTTACATTAATTGCGTTGCGCTCACTGCCCGCTTTCCAGTC
GGGAAACCTGTCGTGCCAGCTGCATTAATGAATCGGCCAACGCGCGGGGAGAGGCGGTTTGCGTATTGGG
CGCCAGGGTGGTTTTTCTTTTCACCAGTGAGACGGGCAACAGCTGATTGCCCTTCACCGCCTGGCCCTGA
GAGAGTTGCAGCAAGCGGTCCACGCTGGTTTGCCCCAGCAGGCGAAAATCCTGTTTGATGGTGGTTAACG
GCGGGATATAACATGAGCTGTCTTCGGTATCGTCGTATCCCACTACCGAGATATCCGCACCAACGCGCAG
CCCGGACTCGGTAATGGCGCGCATTGCGCCCAGCGCCATCTGATCGTTGGCAACCAGCATCGCAGTGGGA
ACGATGCCCTCATTCAGCATTTGCATGGTTTGTTGAAAACCGGACATGGCACTCCAGTCGCCTTCCCGTT
CCGCTATCGGCTGAATTTGATTGCGAGTGAGATATTTATGCCAGCCAGCCAGACGCAGACGCGCCGAGAC
AGAACTTAATGGGCCCGCTAACAGCGCGATTTGCTGGTGACCCAATGCGACCAGATGCTCCACGCCCAGT
CGCGTACCGTCTTCATGGGAGAAAATAATACTGTTGATGGGTGTCTGGTCAGAGACATCAAGAAATAACG
CCGGAACATTAGTGCAGGCAGCTTCCACAGCAATGGCATCCTGGTCATCCAGCGGATAGTTAATGATCAG
CCCACTGACGCGTTGCGCGAGAAGATTGTGCACCGCCGCTTTACAGGCTTCGACGCCGCTTCGTTCTACC
ATCGACACCACCACGCTGGCACCCAGTTGATCGGCGCGAGATTTAATCGCCGCGACAATTTGCGACGGCG
CGTGCAGGGCCAGACTGGAGGTGGCAACGCCAATCAGCAACGACTGTTTGCCCGCCAGTTGTTGTGCCAC
GCGGTTGGGAATGTAATTCAGCTCCGCCATCGCCGCTTCCACTTTTTCCCGCGTTTTCGCAGAAACGTGG
CTGGCCTGGTTCACCACGCGGGAAACGGTCTGATAAGAGACACCGGCATACTCTGCGACATCGTATAACG
TTACTGGTTTCACATTCACCACCCTGAATTGACTCTCTTCCGGGCGCTATCATGCCATACCGCGAAAGGT
TTTGCGCCATTCGATGGTGTCCGGGATCTCGACGCTCTCCCTTATGCGACTCCTGCATTAGGAAGCAGCC
CAGTAGTAGGTTGAGGCCGTTGAGCACCGCCGCCGCAAGGAATGGTGCATGCAAGGAGATGGCGCCCAAC
AGTCCCCCGGCCACGGGGCCTGCCACCATACCCACGCCGAAACAAGCGCTCATGAGCCCGAAGTGGCGAG
CCCGATCTTCCCCATCGGTGATGTCGGCGATATAGGCGCCAGCAACCGCACCTGTGGCGCCGGTGATGCC
GGCCACGATGCGTCCGGCGTAGAGGATCGAGATCTCGATCCCGCGAAATTAATACGACTCACTATAGGGG
AATTGTGAGCGGATAACAATTCCCCACTAGTAATAATTTTGTTTAACTTTAAGAAGGAGATATACCATGG
AAACTGAAGAAGGTAAACTGGTAATCTGGATTAACGGCGATAAAGGCTATAACGGTCTCGCTGAAGTCGG
TAAGAAATTCGAGAAAGATACCGGAATTAAAGTCACCGTTGAGCATCCGGATAAACTGGAAGAGAAATTC
CCACAGGTTGCGGCAACTGGCGATGGCCCTGACATTATCTTCTGGGCACACGACCGCTTTGGTGGCTACG
CTCAATCTGGCCTGTTGGCTGAAATCACCCCGGACAAAGCGTTCCAGGACAAGCTGTATCCGTTTACCTG
GGATGCCGTACGTTACAACGGCAAGCTGATTGCTTACCCGATCGCTGTTGAAGCGTTATCGCTGATTTAT
AACAAAGACCTGCTGCCGAACCCGCCAAAAACCTGGGAAGAGATCCCGGCGCTGGATAAAGAACTGAAAG
CGAAAGGTAAGAGCGCCCTGATGTTCAACCTGCAAGAACCGTACTTCACCTGGCCGCTGATTGCTGCTGA
CGGGGGTTATGCGTTCAAGTATGAAAACGGCAAGTACGACATTAAAGACGTGGGCGTGGATAACGCTGGC
GCGAAAGCGGGTCTGACCTTCCTGGTTGACCTGATTAAAAACAAACACATGAATGCAGACACCGATTACT
CCATCGCAGAAGCTGCCTTTAATAAAGGCGAAACAGCGATGACCATCAACGGCCCGTGGGCATGGTCCAA
CATCGACACCAGCAAAGTGAATTATGGTGTAACGGTACTGCCGACCTTCAAGGGTCAACCATCCAAACCG
TTCGTTGGCGTGCTGAGCGCAGGTATTAACGCCGCCAGTCCGAACAAAGAGCTGGCAAAAGAGTTCCTCG
AAAACTATCTGCTGACTGATGAAGGTCTGGAAGCGGTTAATAAAGACAAACCGCTGGGTGCCGTAGCGCT
GAAGTCTTACGAGGAAGAGTTGGCGAAAGATCCACGTATTGCCGCCACGATGGAAAACGCCCAGAAAGGT
GAAATCATGCCGAACATCCCGCAGATGTCCGCTTTCTGGTATGCCGTGCGTACTGCGGTGATCAACGCCG
CCAGCGGTCGTCAGACTGTCGATGAAGCCCTTAAAGACGCGCAGACTGGTACCGGCAGCGGCCTGGAAGT
TCTGTTCCAGGGGCCCCATATGCTCGAGGGTACTGCAAAAAGAATTACAACAGAACAACCACCTCCAAGG
TCTTGGATTATGTTACAAGAACCAGATAGGACAAGGCCAACTGCCTTGTTTTCTGTCATGTGCTATAATG
TTCTTTGTGATAAATATGCGACCCGGCAGTTATACGGCTACTGTCCATCATGGGCGCTAAACTGGGACTA
CAGGAAAAAGGCCATTATTCAAGAAATCTTGAGCTGCAATGCTGATATCGTAAGTCTTCAGGAGGTTGAA
ACGGAACAGTATTACAGTTTTTTTCTGGTAGAGCTGAAAGAACGTGGCTATAATGGATTCTTCAGTCCTA
AGTCTAGAGCTAGGACAATGTCAGAACAAGAAAGGAAACATGTTGATGGCTGTGCAATATTCTTCAAGAC
AGAAAAATTTACTTTGGTTCAGAAACACACTGTTGAATTTAATCAGCTAGCCATGGCAAATTCTGAGGGG
TCTGAAGCTATGCTGAACAGAGTCATGACAAAAGATAACATTGGGGTTGCAGTACTGCTAGAACTTCGGA
AGGAATCGATTGAAATGCCGTCTGGAAAGCCACATCTTGGAACAGAAAAACAACTTATTCTTGTGGCTAA
CGCCCACATGCATTGGGACCCTGAATACTCTGATGTGAAGTTGGTACAAACTATGATGTTCCTCTCAGAA
GTGAAGAACATTATTGATAAAGCCTCTCGCAACCTCAAATCCAGTGTTTTGGGAGAATTTGGAACTATTC
CACTTGTGTTATGTGCAGATCTTAATTCTTTGCCAGACTCTGGTGTTGTAGAATATTTGAGCACAGGTGG
AGTAGAAACAAATCACAAAGACTTTAAGGAGTTGAGGTATAATGAAAGTCTCACAAACTTCAGCTGTCAT
GGGAAGAATGGAACCACCAATGGAAGGATCACTCATGGTTTCAAGTTACAGAGTGCCTATGAGAGTGGCC
TGATGCCTTACACGAATTACACATTTGATTTCAAGGGTATAATAGACTACATTTTCTATTCTAAACCTCA
GCTGAACACCTTAGGCATCCTGGGCCCTCTGGACCACCACTGGCTGGTTGAGAATAACATCAGTGGCTGC
CCGCACCCCCTCATCCCCTCTGACCACTTCTCACTTTTTGCACAACTGGAGCTCTTACTGCCTTTCCTGC
CCCAAGTCAACGGCATCCACCTTCCTGGCAGGAGGTAGGGATCCTAATAGTCTAGAGCTAGCCCTAGGAG
ATCCGGCTGCTAACAAAGCCCGAAAGGAAGCTGAGTTGGCTGCTGCCACCGCTGAGCAATAACTAGCATA
ACCCCTTGGGGCCTCTAAACGGGTCTTGAGGGGTTTTTTGCTGAAAGGAGGAACTATATCCGGATATCCC
GCAAGAGGCCCGGCAGTACCGGCATAACCAAGCCTATGCCTACAGCATCCAGGGTGACGGTGCCGAGGAT
GACGATGAGCGCATTGTTAGATTTCATACACGGTGCCTGACTGCGTTAGCAATTTAACTGTGATAAACTA
CCGCATTAAAGCTTATCGATGATAAGCTGTCAAACATGAGAA
Features (pLannotate 1.2.2; 20 found; start..end, strand, type, name):
    104..208     +  promoter       AmpR promoter: bla
    209..1069    +  CDS            AmpR: β-lactamase; bla; confers resistance to ampicillin, carbenicillin, and related antibiotics
   1240..1828    +  rep_origin     ori: high-copy-number ColE1/pMB1/pBR322/pUC origin of replication
   2014..2156    -  misc_feature   bom: basis of mobility region from pBR322
   2258..2449    -  CDS            rop: Rop protein, which maintains plasmids at low copy number; rop
   2466..2846    +  CDS            YPB1_ECOLX: Protein predicted: Swiss-Prot protein existence level 4. From Escherichia coli.
   3088..3712    -  CDS            TcR (fragment): tetracycline efflux protein; tet; confers resistance to tetracycline
   3727..3748    -  protein_bind   CAP binding site: CAP binding activates transcription in the presence of cAMP. E. coli catabolite activator protein
   3761..4843    -  CDS            lacI: lac repressor; lacI; The lac repressor binds to the lac operator to inhibit transcription in E. coli. This inhibition can be relieved by adding lactose or isopropyl-β-D-thiogalactopyranoside (IPTG).
   4844..4921    -  promoter       lacI promoter: lacI
   4929..5208    -  CDS            TcR (fragment): tetracycline efflux protein; tet; confers resistance to tetracycline
   5230..5248    +  promoter       T7 promoter: promoter for bacteriophage T7 RNA polymerase
   5249..5273    +  protein_bind   lac operator: The lac repressor binds to the lac operator to inhibit transcription in E. coli. This inhibition can be relieved by adding lactose or isopropyl-β-D-thiogalactopyranoside (IPTG). lac repressor encoded by lacI
   5288..5310    +  RBS            RBS: efficient ribosome binding site from bacteriophage T7 gene 10 (Olins and Rangwala, 1989)
   5321..6417    +  CDS            MBP (fragment): maltose binding protein from E. coli; malE (mutated); This version of the gene does not encode a signal sequence, so MBP will remain in the cytosol.
   6463..7665    +  CDS            CNOT6 (fragment): CNOT6_HUMAN - Also known as CCR4, CCR4a, KIAA1194. Experimental evidence at protein level: Swiss-Prot protein existence level 1. Poly(A) nuclease with 3'-5' RNase activity. Catalytic component of the CCR4-NOT complex which is one of the major cellular mRNA deadenylases and is linked to various cellular processes including bulk mRNA degradation, miRNA-mediated repression, translational repression during translational initiation and general transcription regulation. Additional complex functions may be a consequence of its influence on mRNA expression. Involved in mRNA decay mediated by the major
   7706..7755    +  CDS            SET1 (fragment): solubility-enhancement tag derived from T7 phage gene 10B
   7763..7810    +  terminator     T7 terminator: transcription terminator for bacteriophage T7 RNA polymerase
   7833..7937    -  CDS            TcR (fragment): tetracycline efflux protein; tet; confers resistance to tetracycline
   7985..8013    -  promoter       tet promoter: E. coli promoter for tetracycline efflux protein gene
