[The description below was written by a language model from this plasmid's Addgene catalogue record and pLannotate feature annotations shown in this document.]
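Description:
pnEA-NpM-HsNot6-159-557_AF is an 8,022 nt bacterial expression plasmid for producing a fragment of the human deadenylase CNOT6 (also called CCR4a or Not6), residues 159–557, in E. coli. The catalogue lists the backbone as unknown, but the annotated features point to a pET-like, pBR322-derived design. These include a ColE1/pMB1-type origin accompanied by the bom mobility region and the rop gene, in keeping with the recorded low copy number, and scattered remnants of the tetracycline resistance gene and its promoter, interrupted by the inserted expression elements. Selection is by ampicillin through the bla β-lactamase gene under its own promoter.

The expression cassette is driven by a T7 promoter followed directly by a lac operator, with a plasmid-borne lacI gene supplying repressor, so transcription depends on T7 RNA polymerase in the host and is inducible with IPTG. A T7 gene 10 ribosome binding site precedes an N-terminal maltose-binding protein lacking its signal sequence, which keeps the fusion cytosolic and typically aids solubility and affinity purification. The CNOT6 coding fragment lies downstream of MBP after a short linker whose content, such as any protease cleavage site, is not annotated. A short stretch matching a T7 gene 10B-derived solubility tag lies between the insert and the T7 terminator, but it may simply be vector sequence rather than part of the translated product. CNOT6 is a catalytic poly(A) 3'-5' nuclease of the CCR4-NOT complex, and the associated study concerns the crystal structure and functional properties of the human CCR4-CAF1 deadenylase complex. This suggests the plasmid was made to produce recombinant protein for structural and biochemical work. The sequence is depositor-supplied and may be theoretical.
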