Addgene plasmid #148657: pnEA-NpM-HsNot6-159-557_AF
Purpose: Bacterial Expression of HsNot6_159-557
Depositing lab: Elisa Izaurralde. Depositing organization: Max Planck Institute for Developmental Biology. Publication: Crystal structure and functional properties of the human CCR4-CAF1 deadenylase complex. Chen Y, Khazina E, Izaurralde E, Weichenrieder O. Nucleic Acids Res. 2021 Jun 21;49(11):6489-6510. doi: 10.1093/nar/gkab414. PubMed 34038562.
Backbone
  Vector backbone: Unknown
  Vector type: Bacterial Expression
Growth in bacteria
  Bacterial resistance: Ampicillin, 100 μg/mL
  Growth temperature: 37°C
  Growth strain: DH5alpha
  Copy number: Low Copy
Gene/Insert
  Gene/Insert name: HsNot6_159-557 (alt name: CCR4a)
  Species: H. sapiens (human)
  Entrez Gene: CNOT6 (a.k.a. CCR4, Ccr4a)
  Cloning method: Unknown
Terms and licenses: Academic/Nonprofit Terms; Industry Terms: Not Available to Industry
Depositor comments: sequence extracted from NCBI: NM_015455.3. Plasmids from this collection were made available to the research community and donated after the lab closed. Please note that the sequence provided by the depositing laboratory may be theoretical/predicted or based on Sanger sequencing results. There may be discrepancies between sequencing results obtained by Addgene and the depositor sequence. If an Addgene verified sequence is not available, please contact before placing your order to request that our lab fully sequence the plasmid.
How to cite: pnEA-NpM-HsNot6-159-557_AF was a gift from Elisa Izaurralde (Addgene plasmid # 148657 ; http://n2t.net/addgene:148657 ; RRID:Addgene_148657)
